>Addgene plasmid #153564 | pGBW-m4252821 | addgene full sequence | sequence record 313659 | Addgene NGS Result
CGTTACATAACTTACGGTAAATGGCCCGCCTGGCTGACCGCCCAACGACCCCCGCCCATTGACGTCAATA
ATGACGTATGTTCCCATAGTAACGCCAATAGGGACTTTCCATTGACGTCAATGGGTGGAGTATTTACGGT
AAACTGCCCACTTGGCAGTACATCAAGTGTATCATATGCCAAGTACGCCCCCTATTGACGTCAATGACGG
TAAATGGCCCGCCTGGCATTATGCCCAGTACATGACCTTATGGGACTTTCCTACTTGGCAGTACATCTAC
GTATTAGTCATCGCTATTACCATGCTGATGCGGTTTTGGCAGTACATCAATGGGCGTGGATAGCGGTTTG
ACTCACGGGGATTTCCAAGTCTCCACCCCATTGACGTCAATGGGAGTTTGTTTTGGCACCAAAATCAACG
GGACTTTCCAAAATGTCGTAACAACTCCGCCCCATTGACGCAAATGGGCGGTAGGCGTGTACGGTGGGAG
GTCTATATAAGCAGAGCTGGTTTAGTGAACCGTCAGATCAGATCTTTGTCGATCCTACCATCCACTCGAC
ACACCCGCCAGCGGCCGCCACCATGTACAGCTTTGTATCTGAAGAGACAGGCACTCTCATCGTTAATTCA
GTGTTGCTGTTCCTGGCATTTGTGGTCTTCCTTTTAGTGACCCTAGCGATACTGACGGCCCTCCGGCTGT
GCGCTTATTGTTGTAACATTGTCAACGTTAGTCTCGTGAAGCCCTCGTTCTACGTTTATTCCCGCGTGAA
AAATCTAAACAGCTCCCGTGTGCCTGATCTTCTTGTCGAAAACCTTTACTTTCAGTCGAAAGAAACCGCG
GCAGCTAAGTTCGAGAGGCAGCACATGGACAGTTAAGCTAGCTTGACTGACTGAGATACAGCGTACCTTC
AGCTCACAGACATGATAAGATACATTGATGAGTTTGGACAAACCACAACTAGAATGCAGTGAAAAAAATG
CTTTATTTGTGAAATTTGTGATGCTATTGCTTTATTTGTAACCATTATAAGCTGCAATAAACAAGTTAAC
AACAACAATTGCATTCATTTTATGTTTCAGGTTCAGGGGGAGGTGTGGGAGGTTTTTTAAAGCAAGTAAA
ACCTCTACAAATGTGGTATTGGCCCATCTCTATCGGTATCGTAGCATAACCCCTTGGGGCCTCTAAACGG
GTCTTGAGGGGTTTTTTGTGCCCCTCGGGCCGGATTGCTATCTACCGGCATTGGCGCAGAAAAAAATGCC
TGATGCGACGCTGCGCGTCTTATACTCCCACATATGCCAGATTCAGCAACGGATACGGCTTCCCCAACTT
GCCCACTTCCATACGTGTCCTCCTTACCAGAAATTTATCCTTAAGGTCGTCAGCTATCCTGCAGGCGATC
TCTCGATTTCGATCAAGACATTCCTTTAATGGTCTTTTCTGGACACCACTAGGGGTCAGAAGTAGTTCAT
CAAACTTTCTTCCCTCCCTAATCTCATTGGTTACCTTGGGCTATCGAAACTTAATTAACCAGTCAAGTCA
GCTACTTGGCGAGATCGACTTGTCTGGGTTTCGACTACGCTCAGAATTGCGTCAGTCAAGTTCGATCTGG
TCCTTGCTATTGCACCCGTTCTCCGATTACGAGTTTCATTTAAATCATGTGAGCAAAAGGCCAGCAAAAG
GCCAGGAACCGTAAAAAGGCCGCGTTGCTGGCGTTTTTCCATAGGCTCCGCCCCCCTGACGAGCATCACA
AAAATCGACGCTCAAGTCAGAGGTGGCGAAACCCGACAGGACTATAAAGATACCAGGCGTTTCCCCCTGG
AAGCTCCCTCGTGCGCTCTCCTGTTCCGACCCTGCCGCTTACCGGATACCTGTCCGCCTTTCTCCCTTCG
GGAAGCGTGGCGCTTTCTCATAGCTCACGCTGTAGGTATCTCAGTTCGGTGTAGGTCGTTCGCTCCAAGC
TGGGCTGTGTGCACGAACCCCCCGTTCAGCCCGACCGCTGCGCCTTATCCGGTAACTATCGTCTTGAGTC
CAACCCGGTAAGACACGACTTATCGCCACTGGCAGCAGCCACTGGTAACAGGATTAGCAGAGCGAGGTAT
GTAGGCGGTGCTACAGAGTTCTTGAAGTGGTGGCCTAACTACGGCTACACTAGAAGAACAGTATTTGGTA
TCTGCGCTCTGCTGAAGCCAGTTACCTTCGGAAAAAGAGTTGGTAGCTCTTGATCCGGCAAACAAACCAC
CGCTGGTAGCGGTGGTTTTTTTGTTTGCAAGCAGCAGATTACGCGCAGAAAAAAAGGATCTCAAGAAGAT
CCTTTGATCTTTTCTACGGGGTCTGACGCTCAGTGGAACGAAAACTCACGTTAAGGGATTTTGGTCATGA
GATTATCAAAAAGGATCTTCACCTAGATCCTTTTAAATTAAAAATGAAGTTTTAAATCAATCTAAAGTAT
ATATGAGTAAACTTGGTCTGACAGTTACCAATGCTTAATCAGTGAGGCACCTATCTCAGCGATCTGTCTA
TTTCGTTCATCCATAGTTGCATTTAAATTTCCGAACTCTCCAAGGCCCTCGTCGGAAAATCTTCAAACCT
TTCGTCCGATCCATCTTGCAGGCTACCTCTCGAACGAACTATCGCAAGTCTCTTGGCCGGCCTTGCGCCT
TGGCTATTGCTTGGCAGCGCCTATCGCCAGGTATTACTCCAATCCCGAATATCCGAGATCGGGATCACCC
GAGAGAAGTTCAACCTACATCCTCAATCCCGATCTATCCGAGATCCGAGGAATATCGAAATCGGGGCGCG
CCTGGCCTCCGCGCCGGGTTTTGGCGCCTCCCGCGGGCGCCCCCCTCGTCACGGCGAGCGCTGCCACGTC
AGACGAAGGGCGCAGGAGCGTCCTGATCCTTCCGCCCGGACGCTCAGGACAGCGGCCCGCTGCTCATAAG
ACTCGGCCTTAGAACCCCAGTATCAGCAGAAGGACATTTTAGGACGGGACTTGGGTGACTCTAGGGCACT
GGTTTTCTTTCCAGAGAGCGGAACAGGCGAGGAAAAGTAGTCCCTTCTCGGCGATTCTGCGGAGGGATCT
CCGTGGGGCGGTGAACGCCGATGATTATATAAGGACGCGCCGGGTGTGGCACAGCTAGTTCCGTCGCAGC
CGGGATTTGGGTCGCGGTTCTTGTTTGTGGATCGCTGTGATCGTCACTTGGTGAGTAGCGGGCTGCTGGG
CTGGCCGGGGCTTTCGTGGCCGCCGGGCCGCTCGGTGGGACGGAAGCGTGTGGAGAGACCGCCAAGGGCT
GTAGTCTGGGTCCGCGAGCAAGGTTGCCCTGAACTGGGGGTTGGGGGGAGCGCAGCAAAATGGCGGCTGT
TCCCGAGTCTTGAATGGAAGACGCTTGTGAGGCGGGCTGTGAGGTCGTTGAAACAAGGTGGGGGGCATGG
TGGGCGGCAAGAACCCAAGGTCTTGAGCCCTTCGCTAATGCGGGAAAGCTCTTATTCGGGTGAGATGGGC
TGGGCACCATCTGGGGACCCTGACGTGAAGTTTGTCACTGACTGGAGAACTCGGTTTGTCGTCTGTTGCG
GGGGCGGCAGTTATGGCGGTGCCGTTGGGCAGTGCACCCGTACCTTTGGGAGCGCGCGCCCTCGTCGTGT
CGTGACGTCACCCGTTCTGTTGGCTTATAATGCAGGGTGGGGCCACCAGCCGGTAGGTGTGCGGTAGGCT
TTTCTCCGTCGCAGGACGCAGGGTTCGGGCCTAGGGTAGGCTCTCCTGAATCGACAGGCGCCGGACCTCT
GGTGAGGGGAGGGATAAGTGAGGCGTCAGTTTCTTTGGTCGGTTTTATGTACCTATCTTCTTAAGTAGCT
GAAGCTCCGGTTTTGAACTATGCGCTCGGGGTTGGCGAGTGTGTTTTGTGAAGTTTTTTAGGCACCTTTT
GAAATGTAATCATTTGGGTCAATATGTAATTTTCAGTGTTAGACTTGTAAATTGTCCGCTAAATTCTGGC
CGTTTTTGGCTTTTTTGTTAGACAACATGACCGAGTACAAGCCCACGGTGCGCCTCGCCACCCGCGACGA
CGTCCCCAGGGCCGTACGCACCCTCGCCGCCGCGTTCGCCGACTACCCCGCCACGCGCCACACCGTCGAT
CCGGACCGCCACATCGAGCGGGTCACCGAGCTGCAAGAACTCTTCCTCACGCGCGTCGGGCTCGACATCG
GCAAGGTGTGGGTCGCGGACGACGGCGCCGCGGTGGCGGTCTGGACCACGCCGGAGAGCGTCGAAGCGGG
GGCGGTGTTCGCCGAGATCGGCCCGCGCATGGCCGAGTTGAGCGGTTCCCGGCTGGCCGCGCAGCAACAG
ATGGAGGGCCTCCTGGCGCCGCACCGGCCCAAGGAGCCCGCGTGGTTCCTGGCCACCGTCGGCGTCTCGC
CCGACCACCAGGGCAAGGGTCTGGGCAGCGCCGTCGTGCTCCCCGGAGTGGAGGCCGCCGAGCGCGCCGG
GGTGCCCGCCTTCCTGGAGACCTCCGCGCCCCGCAACCTCCCCTTCTACGAGCGGCTCGGCTTCACCGTC
ACCGCCGACGTCGAGGTGCCCGAAGGACCGCGCACCTGGTGCATGACCCGCAAGCCCGGTGCCTAGGCTA
GTATGTAAGCCTAGTCTTAGATAATAAAATCGCTATCCATCGAAGATGGATGTGTGTTGGTTTTTTGTGT
GTGTAACGCTAGGCGCGCCTGGTGTACCGAGAACGATCCTCTCAGTGCGAGTCTCGACGATCCATATCGT
TGCTTGGCAGTCAGCCAGTCGGAATCCAGCTTGGGACCCAGGAAGTCCAATCGTCAGATATTGTACTCAA
GCCTGGTCACGGCAGCGTACCGATCTGTTTAAACCTAGATATTGATAGTCTGATCGGTCAACGTATAATC
GAGTCCTAGCTTTTGCAAACATCTATCAAGAGACAGGATCAGCAGGAGGCTTTCGCATGAGTATTCAACA
TTTCCGTGTCGCCCTTATTCCCTTTTTTGCGGCATTTTGCCTTCCTGTTTTTGCTCACCCAGAAACGCTG
GTGAAAGTAAAAGATGCTGAAGATCAGTTGGGTGCGCGAGTGGGTTACATCGAACTGGATCTCAACAGCG
GTAAGATCCTTGAGAGTTTTCGCCCCGAAGAACGCTTTCCAATGATGAGCACTTTTAAAGTTCTGCTATG
TGGCGCGGTATTATCCCGTATTGACGCCGGGCAAGAGCAACTCGGTCGCCGCATACACTATTCTCAGAAT
GACTTGGTTGAGTATTCACCAGTCACAGAAAAGCATCTTACGGATGGCATGACAGTAAGAGAATTATGCA
GTGCTGCCATAACCATGAGTGATAACACTGCGGCCAACTTACTTCTGACAACGATTGGAGGACCGAAGGA
GCTAACCGCTTTTTTGCACAACATGGGGGATCATGTAACTCGCCTTGATCGTTGGGAACCGGAGCTGAAT
GAAGCCATACCAAACGACGAGCGTGACACCACGATGCCTGTAGCAATGGCAACAACCTTGCGTAAACTAT
TAACTGGCGAACTACTTACTCTAGCTTCCCGGCAACAGTTGATAGACTGGATGGAGGCGGATAAAGTTGC
AGGACCACTTCTGCGCTCGGCCCTTCCGGCTGGCTGGTTTATTGCTGATAAATCTGGAGCCGGTGAGCGT
GGGTCTCGCGGTATCATTGCAGCACTGGGGCCAGATGGTAAGCCCTCCCGTATCGTAGTTATCTACACGA
CGGGGAGTCAGGCAACTATGGATGAACGAAATAGACAGATCGCTGAGATAGGTGCCTCACTGATTAAGCA
TTGGTAACCGATTCTAGGTGCATTGGCGCAGAAAAAAATGCCTGATGCGACGCTGCGCGTCTTATACTCC
CACATATGCCAGATTCAGCAACGGATACGGCTTCCCCAACTTGCCCACTTCCATACGTGTCCTCCTTACC
AGAAATTTATCCTTAAGATCCCGAATCGTTTAAACTCGACTCTGGCTCTATCGAATCTCCGTCGTTTCGA
GCTTACGCGAACAGCCGTGGCGCTCATTTGCTCGTCGGGCATCGAATCTCGTCAGCTATCGTCAGCTTAC
CTTTTTGGCAGCGATCGCGGCTCCCGACATCTTGGACCATTAGCTCCACAGGTATCTTCTTCCCTCTAGT
GGTCATAACAGCAGCTTCAGCTACCTCTCAATTCAAAAAACCCCTCAAGACCCGTTTAGAGGCCCCAAGG
GGTTATGCTATCAATCGTTGCGTTACACACACAAAAAACCAACACACATCCATCTTCGATGGATAGCGAT
TTTATTATCTAACTGCTGATCGAGTGTAGCCAGATCTAGTAATCAATTACGGGGTCATTAGTTCATAGCC
CATATATGGAGTTCCG
Features (pLannotate 1.2.2; 20 found; start..end, strand, type, name):
      1..304     +  enhancer       CMV enhancer: human cytomegalovirus immediate early enhancer
    377..394     -  promoter       CMV promoter (fragment): human cytomegalovirus (CMV) immediate early promoter
    457..508     +  promoter       CMVd2 promoter: truncated human cytomegalovirus (CMV) immediate early promoter that yields moderately reduced expression relative to the full-length promoter
    583..807     +  CDS            E: VEMP_SARS2 - Experimental evidence at protein level: Swiss-Prot protein existence level 1. Plays a central role in virus morphogenesis and assembly. Acts as a viroporin and self-assembles in host membranes forming pentameric protein-lipid pores that allow ion transport. Also plays a role in the induction of apoptosis (By similarity). Regulates the localization of S protein at cis-Golgi, the place of virus budding (PubMed:33229438). May act by slowing down the cell secretory pathway (PubMed:33229438). May interfere with tight-junction stability by interacting with host MPP5. This would result i
    926..1047    -  polyA_signal   SV40 poly(A) signal: SV40 polyadenylation signal
   1070..1139    -  CDS            large T antigen (fragment): large T antigen from SV40 (simian virus 40)
   1162..1208    +  terminator     T7 terminator: transcription terminator for bacteriophage T7 RNA polymerase
   1238..1374    +  terminator     rrnG terminator: transcription terminator from the E. coli ribosomal RNA rrnG operon (Albrechtsen et al., 1991)
   1419..1490    +  misc_feature   3' β-globin insulator: insulator downstream of the human β-globin locus (Farrell et al., 2002)
   1716..2304    -  rep_origin     ori: high-copy-number ColE1/pMB1/pBR322/pUC origin of replication
   2476..2540    -  CDS            bla(M) (fragment): β-lactamase lacking the signal sequence; bla(M); allows cytosolic expression of β-lactamase
   2804..4013    +  promoter       UbC promoter: human ubiquitin C promoter
   4017..4614    +  CDS            PuroR (fragment): puromycin N-acetyltransferase; pac from Streptomyces; confers resistance to puromycin
   4643..4691    +  polyA_signal   poly(A) signal: synthetic polyadenylation signal
   4957..5817    +  CDS            AmpR: β-lactamase; bla; confers resistance to ampicillin, carbenicillin, and related antibiotics
   5830..5966    +  terminator     rrnG terminator: transcription terminator from the E. coli ribosomal RNA rrnG operon (Albrechtsen et al., 1991)
   6118..6189    +  misc_feature   5' β-globin insulator: insulator upstream of the human β-globin locus (Farrell et al., 2002)
   6194..6240    -  terminator     T7 terminator: transcription terminator for bacteriophage T7 RNA polymerase
   6258..6306    -  polyA_signal   poly(A) signal: synthetic polyadenylation signal
   6337..6386    +  enhancer       CMV enhancer (fragment): human cytomegalovirus immediate early enhancer
