[The description below was written by a language model from this plasmid's Addgene catalogue record and pLannotate feature annotations shown in this document.]
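Description:
pGBW-m4252821 is a mammalian expression plasmid encoding the wild-type envelope (E) protein of SARS-CoV-2, built on a pTwist_CMV_Puro_6 backbone from which an AarI site was removed. It is propagated in E. coli through a high-copy ColE1/pUC-type origin and selected with ampicillin via a full-length β-lactamase gene. The full sequence record is about 6.4 kb. For selection in mammalian cells, a separate cassette places a puromycin N-acetyltransferase gene under the human ubiquitin C promoter, followed by a synthetic polyadenylation signal.

The payload is a small open reading frame of roughly 220 bp for E, a viroporin that assembles into pentameric ion-conducting pores in host membranes and contributes to virus morphogenesis and assembly. It is driven by the CMV immediate early enhancer and promoter. An SV40 poly(A) signal lies downstream, although the annotation places it on the opposite strand. According to the catalogue entry, the backbone supplies a C-terminal S-tag separated from E by a TEV protease cleavage site, which would allow detection or affinity capture of the protein and subsequent tag removal. These tag elements are not called out in the automated feature table, though there is unannotated space between the E coding sequence and the poly(A) signal. The expression unit and bacterial marker are bracketed by T7 and rrnG transcription terminators and by 5' and 3' β-globin insulator elements, which help isolate the cassettes from transcriptional read-through and neighbouring regulatory influence.

The plasmid is suited to transient or puromycin-selected expression of tagged E protein in mammalian cells. Beyond mammalian expression, the record does not specify particular applications.
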