Addgene plasmid #153564: pGBW-m4252821
Purpose: Mammalian expression plasmid for SARS-CoV-2 E (envelope)
Depositing lab: Ginkgo Bioworks & Benjie Chen. Depositing organization: Ginkgo Bioworks.
Backbone
  Vector backbone: pTwist_CMV_Puro_6 with AarI site removed
  Backbone size w/o insert (bp): 6080
  Vector type: Mammalian Expression
  Selectable markers: Puromycin
Growth in bacteria
  Bacterial resistance: Ampicillin, 100 μg/mL
  Growth temperature: 37°C
  Growth strain: DH5alpha
  Copy number: High Copy
Gene/Insert
  Gene/Insert name: SARS-CoV-2 E (envelope) (alt names: envelope protein; E protein)
  Species: Severe acute respiratory syndrome coronavirus 2
  Insert size (bp): 221
  Mutation: wt
  Entrez Gene: E (a.k.a. GU280_gp04)
  Promoter: CMV
  Tag / fusion protein: Cleavable TEV;S-tag (C terminal on backbone)
  Cloning method: Unknown
Resource information
  A portion of this plasmid was derived from a plasmid made by: GinkgoBioworks
Depositor comments: NCBI reference sequence: 43740570
How to cite: pGBW-m4252821 was a gift from Ginkgo Bioworks & Benjie Chen (Addgene plasmid # 153564 ; http://n2t.net/addgene:153564 ; RRID:Addgene_153564)
